Addgene plasmid #91843: pGL4.23-CD69 CaRE2 (minus strand)
Purpose: Luciferase reporter for CD69 enhancer (IGI-P0620)
Depositing lab: Jacob Corn. Depositing organization: University of California, Berkeley. Publication: Discovery of stimulation-responsive immune enhancers with CRISPR activation. Simeonov DR, Gowen BG, Boontanrart M, Roth TL, Gagnon JD, Mumbach MR, Satpathy AT, Lee Y, Bray NL, Chan AY, Lituiev DS, Nguyen ML, Gate RE, Subramaniam M, Li Z, Woo JM, Mitros T, Ray GJ, Curie GL, Naddaf N, Chu JS, Ma H, Boyer E, Van Gool F, Huang H, Liu R, Tobin VR, Schumann K, Daly MJ, Farh KK, Ansel KM, Ye CJ, Greenleaf WJ, Anderson MS, Bluestone JA, Chang HY, Corn JE, Marson A. Nature. 2017 Sep 7;549(7670):111-115. doi: 10.1038/nature23875. Epub 2017 Aug 30. PubMed 28854172.
Backbone
  Vector backbone: pGL4.23
  Backbone manufacturer: Promega
  Backbone size w/o insert (bp): 4283
  Vector type: Mammalian Expression, Luciferase
Growth in bacteria
  Bacterial resistance: Ampicillin, 100 μg/mL
  Growth temperature: 37°C
  Growth strain: DH5alpha
  Copy number: High Copy
Gene/Insert
  Gene/Insert name: CD69 CaRE2 (minus strand)
  Species: H. sapiens (human)
  Insert size (bp): 233
  Mutation: Perfect match to reference sequence
  Entrez Gene: CD69 (a.k.a. AIM, BL-AC/P26, CLEC2C, EA1, GP32/28, MLR-3)
  Cloning method: Restriction Enzyme; 5′ cloning site KpnI (not destroyed); 3′ cloning site KpnI (not destroyed)
Terms and licenses: Academic/Nonprofit Terms; Industry Terms: Not Available to Industry
Depositor comments: Cloned from gBlock
How to cite: pGL4.23-CD69 CaRE2 (minus strand) was a gift from Jacob Corn (Addgene plasmid # 91843 ; http://n2t.net/addgene:91843 ; RRID:Addgene_91843)
