[The description below was written by a language model from this plasmid's Addgene catalogue record and pLannotate feature annotations shown in this document.]
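Description:
pGL4.23-CD69 CaRE2 (minus strand) is a firefly luciferase enhancer-reporter plasmid built on Promega's pGL4.23 backbone, intended for transient transfection into mammalian cells. It is propagated in E. coli as a high-copy plasmid through a ColE1/pUC-type origin and selected with ampicillin via the β-lactamase (AmpR) gene. The sequenced construct is about 4.5 kb.

The payload is a 233 bp human genomic fragment designated CaRE2, a candidate enhancer element associated with the CD69 gene. It was synthesized as a gBlock and inserted at a single KpnI site that is retained on both sides. Because cloning through one site allows either orientation, this version is the one carrying the element in the minus-strand orientation, and the record states that it matches the reference sequence exactly. The insert is not annotated in the feature table, but it lies upstream of the minimal TATA-box promoter (minP), which on its own has low basal activity and drives the synthetic, codon-optimized luc2 luciferase coding sequence, followed by an SV40 polyadenylation signal. A synthetic poly(A) signal and an RNA polymerase II transcriptional pause site from the human α2-globin gene sit upstream of the cloning region to block read-through transcription from the backbone, keeping background low. The short large T antigen and tetracycline-resistance matches are small fragments rather than complete genes, likely residual backbone sequence.

Since minP is weak, luciferase output reports the ability of the inserted sequence to enhance transcription. The plasmid is used to test the enhancer activity of this CD69 element, and its orientation dependence can presumably be assessed by comparison with an opposite-orientation counterpart.
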