Features (pLannotate 1.2.2; 10 found; start..end, strand, type, name):
    316..347     +  promoter       minP: minimal TATA-box promoter with low basal activity
    380..2032    +  CDS            luciferase: firefly luciferase synthetic luc2 version of the luciferase gene
   2076..2197    -  polyA_signal   SV40 poly(A) signal: SV40 polyadenylation signal
   2220..2288    -  CDS            large T antigen (fragment): large T antigen from SV40 (simian virus 40)
   2304..2436    +  CDS            TcR (fragment): tetracycline efflux protein; tet; confers resistance to tetracycline
   2616..3204    -  rep_origin     ori: high-copy-number ColE1/pMB1/pBR322/pUC origin of replication
   3404..4264    -  CDS            AmpR: β-lactamase confers resistance to ampicillin, carbenicillin, and related antibiotics
   4265..4306    -  promoter       AmpR promoter (fragment): bla
   4369..4417    +  polyA_signal   poly(A) signal: synthetic polyadenylation signal
   4431..4522    +  misc_feature   pause site: RNA polymerase II transcriptional pause signal from the human α2 globin gene
>Addgene plasmid #91843 | pGL4.23-CD69 CaRE2 (minus strand) | addgene full sequence | sequence record 179908 | Addgene NGS Result
GGCCTAACTGGCCGGTACCTATGCATTAGTAGCAGTCAATTTTCAAATCACATTCCTTTATGATTTCTAG
CCTGGGTCTCTACAACTTGCAACCAGAATATATATCTCTTAGGCCTTCTCCATTTGAAGCTGTTGCTACT
GATGTGTGCTGGTTCTATTTTGTTTCCTTTTTATCTGATTCTGCTATTCCCCACCCACTTCTCTAAACTT
TACTTCATAGAAAACCTGTCTATGGTGTTTGGACAATAGCACGGTACCTGAGCTCGCTAGCCTCGAGGAT
ATCAAGATCTGGCCTCGGCGGCCAAGCTTAGACACTAGAGGGTATATAATGGAAGCTCGACTTCCAGCTT
GGCAATCCGGTACTGTTGGTAAAGCCACCATGGAAGATGCCAAAAACATTAAGAAGGGCCCAGCGCCATT
CTACCCACTCGAAGACGGGACCGCCGGCGAGCAGCTGCACAAAGCCATGAAGCGCTACGCCCTGGTGCCC
GGCACCATCGCCTTTACCGACGCACATATCGAGGTGGACATTACCTACGCCGAGTACTTCGAGATGAGCG
TTCGGCTGGCAGAAGCTATGAAGCGCTATGGGCTGAATACAAACCATCGGATCGTGGTGTGCAGCGAGAA
TAGCTTGCAGTTCTTCATGCCCGTGTTGGGTGCCCTGTTCATCGGTGTGGCTGTGGCCCCAGCTAACGAC
ATCTACAACGAGCGCGAGCTGCTGAACAGCATGGGCATCAGCCAGCCCACCGTCGTATTCGTGAGCAAGA
AAGGGCTGCAAAAGATCCTCAACGTGCAAAAGAAGCTACCGATCATACAAAAGATCATCATCATGGATAG
CAAGACCGACTACCAGGGCTTCCAAAGCATGTACACCTTCGTGACTTCCCATTTGCCACCCGGCTTCAAC
GAGTACGACTTCGTGCCCGAGAGCTTCGACCGGGACAAAACCATCGCCCTGATCATGAACAGTAGTGGCA
GTACCGGATTGCCCAAGGGCGTAGCCCTACCGCACCGCACCGCTTGTGTCCGATTCAGTCATGCCCGCGA
CCCCATCTTCGGCAACCAGATCATCCCCGACACCGCTATCCTCAGCGTGGTGCCATTTCACCACGGCTTC
GGCATGTTCACCACGCTGGGCTACTTGATCTGCGGCTTTCGGGTCGTGCTCATGTACCGCTTCGAGGAGG
AGCTATTCTTGCGCAGCTTGCAAGACTATAAGATTCAATCTGCCCTGCTGGTGCCCACACTATTTAGCTT
CTTCGCTAAGAGCACTCTCATCGACAAGTACGACCTAAGCAACTTGCACGAGATCGCCAGCGGCGGGGCG
CCGCTCAGCAAGGAGGTAGGTGAGGCCGTGGCCAAACGCTTCCACCTACCAGGCATCCGCCAGGGCTACG
GCCTGACAGAAACAACCAGCGCCATTCTGATCACCCCCGAAGGGGACGACAAGCCTGGCGCAGTAGGCAA
GGTGGTGCCCTTCTTCGAGGCTAAGGTGGTGGACTTGGACACCGGTAAGACACTGGGTGTGAACCAGCGC
GGCGAGCTGTGCGTCCGTGGCCCCATGATCATGAGCGGCTACGTTAACAACCCCGAGGCTACAAACGCTC
TCATCGACAAGGACGGCTGGCTGCACAGCGGCGACATCGCCTACTGGGACGAGGACGAGCACTTCTTCAT
CGTGGACCGGCTGAAGAGCCTGATCAAATACAAGGGCTACCAGGTAGCCCCAGCCGAACTGGAGAGCATC
CTGCTGCAACACCCCAACATCTTCGACGCCGGGGTCGCCGGCCTGCCCGACGACGATGCCGGCGAGCTGC
CCGCCGCAGTCGTCGTGCTGGAACACGGTAAAACCATGACCGAGAAGGAGATCGTGGACTATGTGGCCAG
CCAGGTTACAACCGCCAAGAAGCTGCGCGGTGGTGTTGTGTTCGTGGACGAGGTGCCTAAAGGACTGACC
GGCAAGTTGGACGCCCGCAAGATCCGCGAGATTCTCATTAAGGCCAAGAAGGGCGGCAAGATCGCCGTGT
AATAATTCTAGAGTCGGGGCGGCCGGCCGCTTCGAGCAGACATGATAAGATACATTGATGAGTTTGGACA
AACCACAACTAGAATGCAGTGAAAAAAATGCTTTATTTGTGAAATTTGTGATGCTATTGCTTTATTTGTA
ACCATTATAAGCTGCAATAAACAAGTTAACAACAACAATTGCATTCATTTTATGTTTCAGGTTCAGGGGG
AGGTGTGGGAGGTTTTTTAAAGCAAGTAAAACCTCTACAAATGTGGTAAAATCGATAAGGATCCGTCGAC
CGATGCCCTTGAGAGCCTTCAACCCAGTCAGCTCCTTCCGGTGGGCGCGGGGCATGACTATCGTCGCCGC
ACTTATGACTGTCTTCTTTATCATGCAACTCGTAGGACAGGTGCCGGCAGCGCTCTTCCGCTTCCTCGCT
CACTGACTCGCTGCGCTCGGTCGTTCGGCTGCGGCGAGCGGTATCAGCTCACTCAAAGGCGGTAATACGG
TTATCCACAGAATCAGGGGATAACGCAGGAAAGAACATGTGAGCAAAAGGCCAGCAAAAGGCCAGGAACC
GTAAAAAGGCCGCGTTGCTGGCGTTTTTCCATAGGCTCCGCCCCCCTGACGAGCATCACAAAAATCGACG
CTCAAGTCAGAGGTGGCGAAACCCGACAGGACTATAAAGATACCAGGCGTTTCCCCCTGGAAGCTCCCTC
GTGCGCTCTCCTGTTCCGACCCTGCCGCTTACCGGATACCTGTCCGCCTTTCTCCCTTCGGGAAGCGTGG
CGCTTTCTCATAGCTCACGCTGTAGGTATCTCAGTTCGGTGTAGGTCGTTCGCTCCAAGCTGGGCTGTGT
GCACGAACCCCCCGTTCAGCCCGACCGCTGCGCCTTATCCGGTAACTATCGTCTTGAGTCCAACCCGGTA
AGACACGACTTATCGCCACTGGCAGCAGCCACTGGTAACAGGATTAGCAGAGCGAGGTATGTAGGCGGTG
CTACAGAGTTCTTGAAGTGGTGGCCTAACTACGGCTACACTAGAAGAACAGTATTTGGTATCTGCGCTCT
GCTGAAGCCAGTTACCTTCGGAAAAAGAGTTGGTAGCTCTTGATCCGGCAAACAAACCACCGCTGGTAGC
GGTGGTTTTTTTGTTTGCAAGCAGCAGATTACGCGCAGAAAAAAAGGATCTCAAGAAGATCCTTTGATCT
TTTCTACGGGGTCTGACGCTCAGTGGAACGAAAACTCACGTTAAGGGATTTTGGTCATGAGATTATCAAA
AAGGATCTTCACCTAGATCCTTTTAAATTAAAAATGAAGTTTTAAATCAATCTAAAGTATATATGAGTAA
ACTTGGTCTGACAGCGGCCGCAAATGCTAAACCACTGCAGTGGTTACCAGTGCTTGATCAGTGAGGCACC
GATCTCAGCGATCTGCCTATTTCGTTCGTCCATAGTGGCCTGACTCCCCGTCGTGTAGATCACTACGATT
CGTGAGGGCTTACCATCAGGCCCCAGCGCAGCAATGATGCCGCGAGAGCCGCGTTCACCGGCCCCCGATT
TGTCAGCAATGAACCAGCCAGCAGGGAGGGCCGAGCGAAGAAGTGGTCCTGCTACTTTGTCCGCCTCCAT
CCAGTCTATGAGCTGCTGTCGTGATGCTAGAGTAAGAAGTTCGCCAGTGAGTAGTTTCCGAAGAGTTGTG
GCCATTGCTACTGGCATCGTGGTATCACGCTCGTCGTTCGGTATGGCTTCGTTCAACTCTGGTTCCCAGC
GGTCAAGCCGGGTCACATGATCACCCATATTATGAAGAAATGCAGTCAGCTCCTTAGGGCCTCCGATCGT
TGTCAGAAGTAAGTTGGCCGCGGTGTTGTCGCTCATGGTAATGGCAGCACTACACAATTCTCTTACCGTC
ATGCCATCCGTAAGATGCTTTTCCGTGACCGGCGAGTACTCAACCAAGTCGTTTTGTGAGTAGTGTATAC
GGCGACCAAGCTGCTCTTGCCCGGCGTCTATACGGGACAACACCGCGCCACATAGCAGTACTTTGAAAGT
GCTCATCATCGGGAATCGTTCTTCGGGGCGGAAAGACTCAAGGATCTTGCCGCTATTGAGATCCAGTTCG
ATATAGCCCACTCTTGCACCCAGTTGATCTTCAGCATCTTTTACTTTCACCAGCGTTTCGGGGTGTGCAA
AAACAGGCAAGCAAAATGCCGCAAAGAAGGGAATGAGTGCGACACGAAAATGTTGGATGCTCATACTCGT
CCTTTTTCAATATTATTGAAGCATTTATCAGGGTTACTAGTACGTCTCTCAAGGATAAGTAAGTAATATT
AAGGTACGGGAGGTATTGGACAGGCCGCAATAAAATATCTTTATTTTCATTACATCTGTGTGTTGGTTTT
TTGTGTGAATCGATAGTACTAACATACGCTCTCCATCAAAACAAAACGAAACAAAACAAACTAGCAAAAT
AGGCTGTCCCCAGTGCAAGTGCAGGTGCCAGAACATTTCTCT
